Addgene plasmid #179550: dCas9-CBP FL
Purpose: encodes S. pyogenes dCas9 with c-terminal fusion of full length human CBP driven by EF-1alpha promoter
Depositing lab: Isaac Hilton. Depositing organization: Rice University. Publication: Systematic comparison of CRISPR-based transcriptional activators uncovers gene-regulatory features of enhancer-promoter interactions. Wang K, Escobar M, Li J, Mahata B, Goell J, Shah S, Cluck M, Hilton IB. Nucleic Acids Res. 2022 Aug 12;50(14):7842-7855. doi: 10.1093/nar/gkac582. PubMed 35849129.
Backbone
  Vector backbone: LentiCRISPR v2
  Vector type: Mammalian Expression, Lentiviral
  Selectable markers: Puromycin
Growth in bacteria
  Bacterial resistance: Ampicillin, 100 μg/mL
  Growth temperature: 37°C
  Growth strain: NEB Stable
  Copy number: High Copy
Gene/Insert
  Gene/Insert name: S. pyogenes dCas9 with c-terminal fusion of full length human CBP
  Species: H. sapiens (human)
  Insert size (bp): 11481
  Mutation: D10A; H840A in S.pyogenes Cas9
  Entrez Gene: CREBBP (a.k.a. CBP, KAT3A, MKHK1, RSTS, RSTS1)
  Promoter: EF-1alpha
  Tag / fusion protein: Flag Tag (C terminal on insert)
  Cloning method: Gibson Cloning
  Sequencing primers: 5′ ATCCGGTGCCTAGAGAAGGT
Terms and licenses: Academic/Nonprofit Terms; Industry Terms: Not Available to Industry
How to cite: dCas9-CBP FL was a gift from Isaac Hilton (Addgene plasmid # 179550 ; http://n2t.net/addgene:179550 ; RRID:Addgene_179550)
