[The description below was written by a language model from this plasmid's Addgene catalogue record and pLannotate feature annotations shown in this document.]
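Description:
dCas9-CBP FL is a third-generation-style, self-inactivating HIV-1 lentiviral and mammalian expression plasmid built on the LentiCRISPR v2 backbone, with a sequenced length of about 20.2 kb. It is maintained in E. coli through a high-copy ColE1/pUC-type origin with ampicillin resistance, and also carries an f1 origin. The viral portion comprises a CMV enhancer/promoter driving a truncated 5' LTR, the Ψ packaging signal with a partial gag fragment, the RRE for Rev-dependent RNA export, a cPPT/CTS, a WPRE to boost transcript expression, and a ΔU3 3' LTR followed by a bGH polyadenylation signal. Outside the LTRs, the backbone retains an SV40/EM7-driven bleomycin/Zeocin resistance cassette.

The payload is an EF-1α core promoter driving catalytically inactive S. pyogenes Cas9 (D10A and H840A) fused at its C terminus to full-length human CBP (CREBBP), a histone acetyltransferase and transcriptional coactivator. The catalogue lists the insert at roughly 11.5 kb, with a C-terminal Flag tag that is not separately annotated in the feature table. A puromycin N-acetyltransferase coding region lies just downstream of CBP for selection of mammalian cells; the element linking it to the fusion is not annotated. A gRNA scaffold sits upstream of the EF-1α promoter, but no U6 or other guide promoter is annotated, so the record does not establish whether the plasmid can express a guide itself. When directed by a guide RNA, the fusion recruits CBP to chosen promoters or enhancers for CRISPR-based gene activation, and it was deposited with a study comparing such activators. The record does not address how the very large insert affects lentiviral packaging.
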