Features (pLannotate 1.2.2; 34 found; start..end, strand, type, name):
    512..531     +  misc_feature   cPPT/CTS (fragment): central polypurine tract and central termination sequence of HIV-1
    533..766     +  LTR            3' LTR (ΔU3): self-inactivating 3' long terminal repeat (LTR) from HIV-1
    798..1022    +  polyA_signal   bGH poly(A) signal: bovine growth hormone polyadenylation signal
   1026..1047    +  promoter       SV40 promoter (fragment): SV40 enhancer and early promoter
   1068..1496    +  rep_origin     f1 ori (sequence partly withheld): f1 bacteriophage origin of replication; arrow indicates direction of (+) strand synthesis
   1510..1839    +  promoter       SV40 promoter: SV40 enhancer and early promoter
   1887..1934    +  promoter       EM7 promoter: synthetic bacterial promoter&nbsp
   1953..2327    +  CDS            BleoR: antibiotic-binding protein; Sh ble from Streptoalloteichus hindustanus; confers resistance to bleomycin, phleomycin, and Zeocin™
   2337..2462    +  CDS            ble (fragment): BLE_KLEPN - Experimental evidence at protein level: Swiss-Prot protein existence level 1. Binding protein with a strong affinity to the bleomycin family of antibiotics. Binds to CL990; an antimitotic-antibiotic compound. From Klebsiella pneumoniae.
   2457..2578    +  polyA_signal   SV40 poly(A) signal: SV40 polyadenylation signal
   2649..2671    -  protein_bind   lac operator (fragment): The lac repressor binds to the lac operator to inhibit transcription in E. coli. This inhibition can be relieved by adding lactose or isopropyl-β-D-thiogalactopyranoside (IPTG). lac repressor encoded by lacI
   2675..2705    -  promoter       lac promoter: promoter for the E. coli lac operon
   2720..2741    -  protein_bind   CAP binding site: CAP binding activates transcription in the presence of cAMP. E. coli catabolite activator protein
   2754..2846    -  CDS            lacI (fragment): lac repressor; lacI; The lac repressor binds to the lac operator to inhibit transcription in E. coli. This inhibition can be relieved by adding lactose or isopropyl-β-D-thiogalactopyranoside (IPTG).
   3029..3617    -  rep_origin     ori: high-copy-number ColE1/pMB1/pBR322/pUC origin of replication
   3788..4648    -  CDS            AmpR: β-lactamase; bla; confers resistance to ampicillin, carbenicillin, and related antibiotics
   4649..4753    -  promoter       AmpR promoter: bla
   4812..4864    -  misc_feature   bom (fragment): basis of mobility region from pBR322
   5019..5398    +  enhancer       CMV enhancer: human cytomegalovirus immediate early enhancer
   5399..5598    +  promoter       CMV promoter: human cytomegalovirus (CMV) immediate early promoter
   5616..5796    +  LTR            5' LTR (truncated): truncated 5' long terminal repeat (LTR) from HIV-1
   5843..5968    +  misc_feature   HIV-1 Ψ: packaging signal of human immunodeficiency virus type 1
   5952..6315    +  CDS            HIV-1 gag (fragment): gag protein from human immunodeficiency virus 1; gag
   6461..6694    +  misc_feature   RRE: The Rev response element (RRE) of HIV-1 allows for Rev-dependent mRNA export from the nucleus to the cytoplasm.
   7071..7171    +  CDS            Rev (fragment): human immunodeficiency virus 1 (HIV-1) Rev protein; rev; enhances nuclear export of unspliced and incompletely spliced viral mRNAs
   7221..7338    +  misc_feature   cPPT/CTS: central polypurine tract and central termination sequence of HIV-1
   7470..7545    +  misc_RNA       gRNA scaffold: guide RNA scaffold for the Streptococcus pyogenes CRISPR/Cas9 system
   7563..7581    +  CDS            small t antigen (fragment): SV40 (simian virus 40) small t antigen
   7607..7818    +  promoter       EF-1α core promoter: core promoter for human elongation factor EF-1α
   7846..9447    +  CDS            dCas9(N): N-terminal portion of catalytically inactive Streptococcus pyogenes dCas9 carrying the D10A mutation (Zetsche et al., 2015)
   9448..11946   +  CDS            Cas9(C): C-terminal portion of Streptococcus pyogenes Cas9 (Zetsche et al., 2015)
  12001..19323   +  CDS            CREBBP: CBP_HUMAN - Also known as CBP. Experimental evidence at protein level: Swiss-Prot protein existence level 1. Acetylates histones, giving a specific tag for transcriptional activation (PubMed:24616510). Also acetylates non- histone proteins, like DDX21, FBL, IRF2, MAFG, NCOA3, POLR1E/PAF53 and FOXO1 (PubMed:10490106, PubMed:11154691, PubMed:12738767, PubMed:12929931, PubMed:9707565, PubMed:24207024, PubMed:28790157, PubMed:30540930). Binds specifically to phosphorylated CREB and enhances its transcriptional activity toward cAMP-responsive genes. Acts as a coactivator of ALX1. Acts as a circadia
  19419..20016   +  CDS            PuroR (fragment): puromycin N-acetyltransferase; pac from Streptomyces; confers resistance to puromycin
  20032..461     +  misc_feature   WPRE (across the origin): woodchuck hepatitis virus posttranscriptional regulatory element
>Addgene plasmid #179550 | dCas9-CBP FL | addgene full sequence | sequence record 354775 | Addgene NGS Result
CATTTTCTCCTCCTTGTATAAATCCTGGTTGCTGTCTCTTTATGAGGAGTTGTGGCCCGTTGTCAGGCAA
CGTGGCGTGGTGTGCACTGTGTTTGCTGACGCAACCCCCACTGGTTGGGGCATTGCCACCACCTGTCAGC
TCCTTTCCGGGACTTTCGCTTTCCCCCTCCCTATTGCCACGGCGGAACTCATCGCCGCCTGCCTTGCCCG
CTGCTGGACAGGGGCTCGGCTGTTGGGCACTGACAATTCCGTGGTGTTGTCGGGGAAATCATCGTCCTTT
CCTTGGCTGCTCGCCTGTGTTGCCACCTGGATTCTGCGCGGGACGTCCTTCTGCTACGTCCCTTCGGCCC
TCAATCCAGCGGACCTTCCTTCCCGCGGCCTGCTGCCGGCTCTGCGGCCTCTTCCGCGTCTTCGCCTTCG
CCCTCAGACGAGTCGGATCTCCCTTTGGGCCGCCTCCCCGCGTCGACTTTAAGACCAATGACTTACAAGG
CAGCTGTAGATCTTAGCCACTTTTTAAAAGAAAAGGGGGGACTGGAAGGGCTAATTCACTCCCAACGAAG
ACAAGATCTGCTTTTTGCTTGTACTGGGTCTCTCTGGTTAGACCAGATCTGAGCCTGGGAGCTCTCTGGC
TAACTAGGGAACCCACTGCTTAAGCCTCAATAAAGCTTGCCTTGAGTGCTTCAAGTAGTGTGTGCCCGTC
TGTTGTGTGACTCTGGTAACTAGAGATCCCTCAGACCCTTTTAGTCAGTGTGGAAAATCTCTAGCAGGGC
CCGTTTAAACCCGCTGATCAGCCTCGACTGTGCCTTCTAGTTGCCAGCCATCTGTTGTTTGCCCCTCCCC
CGTGCCTTCCTTGACCCTGGAAGGTGCCACTCCCACTGTCCTTTCCTAATAAAATGAGGAAATTGCATCG
CATTGTCTGAGTAGGTGTCATTCTATTCTGGGGGGTGGGGTGGGGCAGGACAGCAAGGGGGAGGATTGGG
AAGACAATAGCAGGCATGCTGGGGATGCGGTGGGCTCTATGGCTTCTGAGGCGGAAAGAACCAGCTGGGG
CTCTAGGGGGTATCCCC
[124 nt withheld, positions 1068-1191]
C
[91 nt withheld, positions 1193-1283]
A
[49 nt withheld, positions 1285-1333]
CCTTTGACGTTGGAGTCCACGTTCTTT
[37 nt withheld, positions 1361-1397]
ACCCTATCTCGGTCTATTCTTTTGATTTATAAGGGATTTTGCCGATTTCGGCCTATTGGTTAAAAAATGA
GCTGATTTAACAAAAATTTAACGCGAATTAATTCTGTGGAATGTGTGTCAGTTAGGGTGTGGAAAGTCCC
CAGGCTCCCCAGCAGGCAGAAGTATGCAAAGCATGCATCTCAATTAGTCAGCAACCAGGTGTGGAAAGTC
CCCAGGCTCCCCAGCAGGCAGAAGTATGCAAAGCATGCATCTCAATTAGTCAGCAACCATAGTCCCGCCC
CTAACTCCGCCCATCCCGCCCCTAACTCCGCCCAGTTCCGCCCATTCTCCGCCCCATGGCTGACTAATTT
TTTTTATTTATGCAGAGGCCGAGGCCGCCTCTGCCTCTGAGCTATTCCAGAAGTAGTGAGGAGGCTTTTT
TGGAGGCCTAGGCTTTTGCAAAAAGCTCCCGGGAGCTTGTATATCCATTTTCGGATCTGATCAGCACGTG
TTGACAATTAATCATCGGCATAGTATATCGGCATAGTATAATACGACAAGGTGAGGAACTAAACCATGGC
CAAGTTGACCAGTGCCGTTCCGGTGCTCACCGCGCGCGACGTCGCCGGAGCGGTCGAGTTCTGGACCGAC
CGGCTCGGGTTCTCCCGGGACTTCGTGGAGGACGACTTCGCCGGTGTGGTCCGGGACGACGTGACCCTGT
TCATCAGCGCGGTCCAGGACCAGGTGGTGCCGGACAACACCCTGGCCTGGGTGTGGGTGCGCGGCCTGGA
CGAGCTGTACGCCGAGTGGTCGGAGGTCGTGTCCACGAACTTCCGGGACGCCTCCGGGCCGGCCATGACC
GAGATCGGCGAGCAGCCGTGGGGGCGGGAGTTCGCCCTGCGCGACCCGGCCGGCAACTGCGTGCACTTCG
TGGCCGAGGAGCAGGACTGACACGTGCTACGAGATTTCGATTCCACCGCCGCCTTCTATGAAAGGTTGGG
CTTCGGAATCGTTTTCCGGGACGCCGGCTGGATGATCCTCCAGCGCGGGGATCTCATGCTGGAGTTCTTC
GCCCACCCCAACTTGTTTATTGCAGCTTATAATGGTTACAAATAAAGCAATAGCATCACAAATTTCACAA
ATAAAGCATTTTTTTCACTGCATTCTAGTTGTGGTTTGTCCAAACTCATCAATGTATCTTATCATGTCTG
TATACCGTCGACCTCTAGCTAGAGCTTGGCGTAATCATGGTCATAGCTGTTTCCTGTGTGAAATTGTTAT
CCGCTCACAATTCCACACAACATACGAGCCGGAAGCATAAAGTGTAAAGCCTGGGGTGCCTAATGAGTGA
GCTAACTCACATTAATTGCGTTGCGCTCACTGCCCGCTTTCCAGTCGGGAAACCTGTCGTGCCAGCTGCA
TTAATGAATCGGCCAACGCGCGGGGAGAGGCGGTTTGCGTATTGGGCGCTCTTCCGCTTCCTCGCTCACT
GACTCGCTGCGCTCGGTCGTTCGGCTGCGGCGAGCGGTATCAGCTCACTCAAAGGCGGTAATACGGTTAT
CCACAGAATCAGGGGATAACGCAGGAAAGAACATGTGAGCAAAAGGCCAGCAAAAGGCCAGGAACCGTAA
AAAGGCCGCGTTGCTGGCGTTTTTCCATAGGCTCCGCCCCCCTGACGAGCATCACAAAAATCGACGCTCA
AGTCAGAGGTGGCGAAACCCGACAGGACTATAAAGATACCAGGCGTTTCCCCCTGGAAGCTCCCTCGTGC
GCTCTCCTGTTCCGACCCTGCCGCTTACCGGATACCTGTCCGCCTTTCTCCCTTCGGGAAGCGTGGCGCT
TTCTCATAGCTCACGCTGTAGGTATCTCAGTTCGGTGTAGGTCGTTCGCTCCAAGCTGGGCTGTGTGCAC
GAACCCCCCGTTCAGCCCGACCGCTGCGCCTTATCCGGTAACTATCGTCTTGAGTCCAACCCGGTAAGAC
ACGACTTATCGCCACTGGCAGCAGCCACTGGTAACAGGATTAGCAGAGCGAGGTATGTAGGCGGTGCTAC
AGAGTTCTTGAAGTGGTGGCCTAACTACGGCTACACTAGAAGAACAGTATTTGGTATCTGCGCTCTGCTG
AAGCCAGTTACCTTCGGAAAAAGAGTTGGTAGCTCTTGATCCGGCAAACAAACCACCGCTGGTAGCGGTG
GTTTTTTTGTTTGCAAGCAGCAGATTACGCGCAGAAAAAAAGGATCTCAAGAAGATCCTTTGATCTTTTC
TACGGGGTCTGACGCTCAGTGGAACGAAAACTCACGTTAAGGGATTTTGGTCATGAGATTATCAAAAAGG
ATCTTCACCTAGATCCTTTTAAATTAAAAATGAAGTTTTAAATCAATCTAAAGTATATATGAGTAAACTT
GGTCTGACAGTTACCAATGCTTAATCAGTGAGGCACCTATCTCAGCGATCTGTCTATTTCGTTCATCCAT
AGTTGCCTGACTCCCCGTCGTGTAGATAACTACGATACGGGAGGGCTTACCATCTGGCCCCAGTGCTGCA
ATGATACCGCGAGACCCACGCTCACCGGCTCCAGATTTATCAGCAATAAACCAGCCAGCCGGAAGGGCCG
AGCGCAGAAGTGGTCCTGCAACTTTATCCGCCTCCATCCAGTCTATTAATTGTTGCCGGGAAGCTAGAGT
AAGTAGTTCGCCAGTTAATAGTTTGCGCAACGTTGTTGCCATTGCTACAGGCATCGTGGTGTCACGCTCG
TCGTTTGGTATGGCTTCATTCAGCTCCGGTTCCCAACGATCAAGGCGAGTTACATGATCCCCCATGTTGT
GCAAAAAAGCGGTTAGCTCCTTCGGTCCTCCGATCGTTGTCAGAAGTAAGTTGGCCGCAGTGTTATCACT
CATGGTTATGGCAGCACTGCATAATTCTCTTACTGTCATGCCATCCGTAAGATGCTTTTCTGTGACTGGT
GAGTACTCAACCAAGTCATTCTGAGAATAGTGTATGCGGCGACCGAGTTGCTCTTGCCCGGCGTCAATAC
GGGATAATACCGCGCCACATAGCAGAACTTTAAAAGTGCTCATCATTGGAAAACGTTCTTCGGGGCGAAA
ACTCTCAAGGATCTTACCGCTGTTGAGATCCAGTTCGATGTAACCCACTCGTGCACCCAACTGATCTTCA
GCATCTTTTACTTTCACCAGCGTTTCTGGGTGAGCAAAAACAGGAAGGCAAAATGCCGCAAAAAAGGGAA
TAAGGGCGACACGGAAATGTTGAATACTCATACTCTTCCTTTTTCAATATTATTGAAGCATTTATCAGGG
TTATTGTCTCATGAGCGGATACATATTTGAATGTATTTAGAAAAATAAACAAATAGGGGTTCCGCGCACA
TTTCCCCGAAAAGTGCCACCTGACGTCGACGGATCGGGAGATCTCCCGATCCCCTATGGTGCACTCTCAG
TACAATCTGCTCTGATGCCGCATAGTTAAGCCAGTATCTGCTCCCTGCTTGTGTGTTGGAGGTCGCTGAG
TAGTGCGCGAGCAAAATTTAAGCTACAACAAGGCAAGGCTTGACCGACAATTGCATGAAGAATCTGCTTA
GGGTTAGGCGTTTTGCGCTGCTTCGCGATGTACGGGCCAGATATACGCGTTGACATTGATTATTGACTAG
TTATTAATAGTAATCAATTACGGGGTCATTAGTTCATAGCCCATATATGGAGTTCCGCGTTACATAACTT
ACGGTAAATGGCCCGCCTGGCTGACCGCCCAACGACCCCCGCCCATTGACGTCAATAATGACGTATGTTC
CCATAGTAACGCCAATAGGGACTTTCCATTGACGTCAATGGGTGGAGTATTTACGGTAAACTGCCCACTT
GGCAGTACATCAAGTGTATCATATGCCAAGTACGCCCCCTATTGACGTCAATGACGGTAAATGGCCCGCC
TGGCATTATGCCCAGTACATGACCTTATGGGACTTTCCTACTTGGCAGTACATCTACGTATTAGTCATCG
CTATTACCATGGTGATGCGGTTTTGGCAGTACATCAATGGGCGTGGATAGCGGTTTGACTCACGGGGATT
TCCAAGTCTCCACCCCATTGACGTCAATGGGAGTTTGTTTTGGCACCAAAATCAACGGGACTTTCCAAAA
TGTCGTAACAACTCCGCCCCATTGACGCAAATGGGCGGTAGGCGTGTACGGTGGGAGGTCTATATAAGCA
GCGCGTTTTGCCTGTACTGGGTCTCTCTGGTTAGACCAGATCTGAGCCTGGGAGCTCTCTGGCTAACTAG
GGAACCCACTGCTTAAGCCTCAATAAAGCTTGCCTTGAGTGCTTCAAGTAGTGTGTGCCCGTCTGTTGTG
TGACTCTGGTAACTAGAGATCCCTCAGACCCTTTTAGTCAGTGTGGAAAATCTCTAGCAGTGGCGCCCGA
ACAGGGACTTGAAAGCGAAAGGGAAACCAGAGGAGCTCTCTCGACGCAGGACTCGGCTTGCTGAAGCGCG
CACGGCAAGAGGCGAGGGGCGGCGACTGGTGAGTACGCCAAAAATTTTGACTAGCGGAGGCTAGAAGGAG
AGAGATGGGTGCGAGAGCGTCAGTATTAAGCGGGGGAGAATTAGATCGCGATGGGAAAAAATTCGGTTAA
GGCCAGGGGGAAAGAAAAAATATAAATTAAAACATATAGTATGGGCAAGCAGGGAGCTAGAACGATTCGC
AGTTAATCCTGGCCTGTTAGAAACATCAGAAGGCTGTAGACAAATACTGGGACAGCTACAACCATCCCTT
CAGACAGGATCAGAAGAACTTAGATCATTATATAATACAGTAGCAACCCTCTATTGTGTGCATCAAAGGA
TAGAGATAAAAGACACCAAGGAAGCTTTAGACAAGATAGAGGAAGAGCAAAACAAAAGTAAGACCACCGC
ACAGCAAGCGGCCGCTGATCTTCAGACCTGGAGGAGGAGATATGAGGGACAATTGGAGAAGTGAATTATA
TAAATATAAAGTAGTAAAAATTGAACCATTAGGAGTAGCACCCACCAAGGCAAAGAGAAGAGTGGTGCAG
AGAGAAAAAAGAGCAGTGGGAATAGGAGCTTTGTTCCTTGGGTTCTTGGGAGCAGCAGGAAGCACTATGG
GCGCAGCGTCAATGACGCTGACGGTACAGGCCAGACAATTATTGTCTGGTATAGTGCAGCAGCAGAACAA
TTTGCTGAGGGCTATTGAGGCGCAACAGCATCTGTTGCAACTCACAGTCTGGGGCATCAAGCAGCTCCAG
GCAAGAATCCTGGCTGTGGAAAGATACCTAAAGGATCAACAGCTCCTGGGGATTTGGGGTTGCTCTGGAA
AACTCATTTGCACCACTGCTGTGCCTTGGAATGCTAGTTGGAGTAATAAATCTCTGGAACAGATTTGGAA
TCACACGACCTGGATGGAGTGGGACAGAGAAATTAACAATTACACAAGCTTAATACACTCCTTAATTGAA
GAATCGCAAAACCAGCAAGAAAAGAATGAACAAGAATTATTGGAATTAGATAAATGGGCAAGTTTGTGGA
ATTGGTTTAACATAACAAATTGGCTGTGGTATATAAAATTATTCATAATGATAGTAGGAGGCTTGGTAGG
TTTAAGAATAGTTTTTGCTGTACTTTCTATAGTGAATAGAGTTAGGCAGGGATATTCACCATTATCGTTT
CAGACCCACCTCCCAACCCCGAGGGGACCCGACAGGCCCGAAGGAATAGAAGAAGAAGGTGGAGAGAGAG
ACAGAGACAGATCCATTCGATTAGTGAACGGATCGGCACTGCGTGCGCCAATTCTGCAGACAAATGGCAG
TATTCATCCACAATTTTAAAAGAAAAGGGGGGATTGGGGGGTACAGTGCAGGGGAAAGAATAGTAGACAT
AATAGCAACAGACATACAAACTAAAGAATTACAAAAACAAATTACAAAAATTCAAAATTTTCGGGTTTAT
TACAGGGACAGCAGAGATCCAGTTTGGTTAATTAAGGTACCGATATCACTAGTGTTCCATTAACTGCGCT
AAAAATAATTTTTAAATCTTTTTTAGCTTCTTGCTCTTTTTTGTACGTCTCTGTTTTAGAGCTAGAAATA
GCAAGTTAAAATAAGGCTAGTCCGTTATCAACTTGAAAAAGTGGCACCGAGTCGGTGCTTTTTTGAATTC
GCTAGCTAGGTCTTGAAAGGAGTGGGAATTGGCTCCGGTGCCCGTCAGTGGGCAGAGCGCACATCGCCCA
CAGTCCCCGAGAAGTTGGGGGGAGGGGTCGGCAATTGATCCGGTGCCTAGAGAAGGTGGCGCGGGGTAAA
CTGGGAAAGTGATGTCGTGTACTGGCTCCGCCTTTTTCCCGAGGGTGGGGGAGAACCGTATATAAGTGCA
GTAGTCGCCGTGAACGTTCTTTTTCGCAACGGGTTTGCCGCCAGAACACAGGACCGGTTCTAGAGCGCTG
CCACCATGGACAAGAAGTACAGCATCGGCCTGGCCATCGGCACCAACTCTGTGGGCTGGGCCGTGATCAC
CGACGAGTACAAGGTGCCCAGCAAGAAATTCAAGGTGCTGGGCAACACCGACCGGCACAGCATCAAGAAG
AACCTGATCGGAGCCCTGCTGTTCGACAGCGGCGAAACAGCCGAGGCCACCCGGCTGAAGAGAACCGCCA
GAAGAAGATACACCAGACGGAAGAACCGGATCTGCTATCTGCAAGAGATCTTCAGCAACGAGATGGCCAA
GGTGGACGACAGCTTCTTCCACAGACTGGAAGAGTCCTTCCTGGTGGAAGAGGATAAGAAGCACGAGCGG
CACCCCATCTTCGGCAACATCGTGGACGAGGTGGCCTACCACGAGAAGTACCCCACCATCTACCACCTGA
GAAAGAAACTGGTGGACAGCACCGACAAGGCCGACCTGCGGCTGATCTATCTGGCCCTGGCCCACATGAT
CAAGTTCCGGGGCCACTTCCTGATCGAGGGCGACCTGAACCCCGACAACAGCGACGTGGACAAGCTGTTC
ATCCAGCTGGTGCAGACCTACAACCAGCTGTTCGAGGAAAACCCCATCAACGCCAGCGGCGTGGACGCCA
AGGCCATCCTGTCTGCCAGACTGAGCAAGAGCAGACGGCTGGAAAATCTGATCGCCCAGCTGCCCGGCGA
GAAGAAGAATGGCCTGTTCGGAAACCTGATTGCCCTGAGCCTGGGCCTGACCCCCAACTTCAAGAGCAAC
TTCGACCTGGCCGAGGATGCCAAACTGCAGCTGAGCAAGGACACCTACGACGACGACCTGGACAACCTGC
TGGCCCAGATCGGCGACCAGTACGCCGACCTGTTTCTGGCCGCCAAGAACCTGTCCGACGCCATCCTGCT
GAGCGACATCCTGAGAGTGAACACCGAGATCACCAAGGCCCCCCTGAGCGCCTCTATGATCAAGAGATAC
GACGAGCACCACCAGGACCTGACCCTGCTGAAAGCTCTCGTGCGGCAGCAGCTGCCTGAGAAGTACAAAG
AGATTTTCTTCGACCAGAGCAAGAACGGCTACGCCGGCTACATTGACGGCGGAGCCAGCCAGGAAGAGTT
CTACAAGTTCATCAAGCCCATCCTGGAAAAGATGGACGGCACCGAGGAACTGCTCGTGAAGCTGAACAGA
GAGGACCTGCTGCGGAAGCAGCGGACCTTCGACAACGGCAGCATCCCCCACCAGATCCACCTGGGAGAGC
TGCACGCCATTCTGCGGCGGCAGGAAGATTTTTACCCATTCCTGAAGGACAACCGGGAAAAGATCGAGAA
GATCCTGACCTTCCGCATCCCCTACTACGTGGGCCCTCTGGCCAGGGGAAACAGCAGATTCGCCTGGATG
ACCAGAAAGAGCGAGGAAACCATCACCCCCTGGAACTTCGAGGAAGTGGTGGACAAGGGCGCTTCCGCCC
AGAGCTTCATCGAGCGGATGACCAACTTCGATAAGAACCTGCCCAACGAGAAGGTGCTGCCCAAGCACAG
CCTGCTGTACGAGTACTTCACCGTGTATAACGAGCTGACCAAAGTGAAATACGTGACCGAGGGAATGAGA
AAGCCCGCCTTCCTGAGCGGCGAGCAGAAAAAGGCCATCGTGGACCTGCTGTTCAAGACCAACCGGAAAG
TGACCGTGAAGCAGCTGAAAGAGGACTACTTCAAGAAAATCGAGTGCTTCGACTCCGTGGAAATCTCCGG
CGTGGAAGATCGGTTCAACGCCTCCCTGGGCACATACCACGATCTGCTGAAAATTATCAAGGACAAGGAC
TTCCTGGACAATGAGGAAAACGAGGACATTCTGGAAGATATCGTGCTGACCCTGACACTGTTTGAGGACA
GAGAGATGATCGAGGAACGGCTGAAAACCTATGCCCACCTGTTCGACGACAAAGTGATGAAGCAGCTGAA
GCGGCGGAGATACACCGGCTGGGGCAGGCTGAGCCGGAAGCTGATCAACGGCATCCGGGACAAGCAGTCC
GGCAAGACAATCCTGGATTTCCTGAAGTCCGACGGCTTCGCCAACAGAAACTTCATGCAGCTGATCCACG
ACGACAGCCTGACCTTTAAAGAGGACATCCAGAAAGCCCAGGTGTCCGGCCAGGGCGATAGCCTGCACGA
GCACATTGCCAATCTGGCCGGCAGCCCCGCCATTAAGAAGGGCATCCTGCAGACAGTGAAGGTGGTGGAC
GAGCTCGTGAAAGTGATGGGCCGGCACAAGCCCGAGAACATCGTGATCGAAATGGCCAGAGAGAACCAGA
CCACCCAGAAGGGACAGAAGAACAGCCGCGAGAGAATGAAGCGGATCGAAGAGGGCATCAAAGAGCTGGG
CAGCCAGATCCTGAAAGAACACCCCGTGGAAAACACCCAGCTGCAGAACGAGAAGCTGTACCTGTACTAC
CTGCAGAATGGGCGGGATATGTACGTGGACCAGGAACTGGACATCAACCGGCTGTCCGACTACGATGTGG
ACGCCATCGTGCCTCAGAGCTTTCTGAAGGACGACTCCATCGACAACAAGGTGCTGACCAGAAGCGACAA
GAACCGGGGCAAGAGCGACAACGTGCCCTCCGAAGAGGTCGTGAAGAAGATGAAGAACTACTGGCGGCAG
CTGCTGAACGCCAAGCTGATTACCCAGAGAAAGTTCGACAATCTGACCAAGGCCGAGAGAGGCGGCCTGA
GCGAACTGGATAAGGCCGGCTTCATCAAGAGACAGCTGGTGGAAACCCGGCAGATCACAAAGCACGTGGC
ACAGATCCTGGACTCCCGGATGAACACTAAGTACGACGAGAATGACAAGCTGATCCGGGAAGTGAAAGTG
ATCACCCTGAAGTCCAAGCTGGTGTCCGATTTCCGGAAGGATTTCCAGTTTTACAAAGTGCGCGAGATCA
ACAACTACCACCACGCCCACGACGCCTACCTGAACGCCGTCGTGGGAACCGCCCTGATCAAAAAGTACCC
TAAGCTGGAAAGCGAGTTCGTGTACGGCGACTACAAGGTGTACGACGTGCGGAAGATGATCGCCAAGAGC
GAGCAGGAAATCGGCAAGGCTACCGCCAAGTACTTCTTCTACAGCAACATCATGAACTTTTTCAAGACCG
AGATTACCCTGGCCAACGGCGAGATCCGGAAGCGGCCTCTGATCGAGACAAACGGCGAAACCGGGGAGAT
CGTGTGGGATAAGGGCCGGGATTTTGCCACCGTGCGGAAAGTGCTGAGCATGCCCCAAGTGAATATCGTG
AAAAAGACCGAGGTGCAGACAGGCGGCTTCAGCAAAGAGTCTATCCTGCCCAAGAGGAACAGCGATAAGC
TGATCGCCAGAAAGAAGGACTGGGACCCTAAGAAGTACGGCGGCTTCGACAGCCCCACCGTGGCCTATTC
TGTGCTGGTGGTGGCCAAAGTGGAAAAGGGCAAGTCCAAGAAACTGAAGAGTGTGAAAGAGCTGCTGGGG
ATCACCATCATGGAAAGAAGCAGCTTCGAGAAGAATCCCATCGACTTTCTGGAAGCCAAGGGCTACAAAG
AAGTGAAAAAGGACCTGATCATCAAGCTGCCTAAGTACTCCCTGTTCGAGCTGGAAAACGGCCGGAAGAG
AATGCTGGCCTCTGCCGGCGAACTGCAGAAGGGAAACGAACTGGCCCTGCCCTCCAAATATGTGAACTTC
CTGTACCTGGCCAGCCACTATGAGAAGCTGAAGGGCTCCCCCGAGGATAATGAGCAGAAACAGCTGTTTG
TGGAACAGCACAAGCACTACCTGGACGAGATCATCGAGCAGATCAGCGAGTTCTCCAAGAGAGTGATCCT
GGCCGACGCTAATCTGGACAAAGTGCTGTCCGCCTACAACAAGCACCGGGATAAGCCCATCAGAGAGCAG
GCCGAGAATATCATCCACCTGTTTACCCTGACCAATCTGGGAGCCCCTGCCGCCTTCAAGTACTTTGACA
CCACCATCGACCGGAAGAGGTACACCAGCACCAAAGAGGTGCTGGACGCCACCCTGATCCACCAGAGCAT
CACCGGCCTGTACGAGACACGGATCGACCTGTCTCAGCTGGGAGGCGACAAGCGACCTGCCGCCACAAAG
AAGGCTGGACAGGCTAAGAAGAAGAAAGGATCCGCTGAGAACTTGCTGGACGGACCGCCCAACCCCAAAA
GAGCCAAACTCAGCTCGCCCGGTTTCTCGGCGAATGACAGCACAGATTTTGGATCATTGTTTGACTTGGA
AAATGATCTTCCTGATGAGCTGATACCCAATGGAGGAGAATTAGGCCTTTTAAACAGTGGGAACCTTGTT
CCAGATGCTGCTTCCAAACATAAACAACTGTCGGAGCTTCTACGAGGAGGCAGCGGCTCTAGTATCAACC
CAGGAATAGGAAATGTGAGCGCCAGCAGCCCCGTGCAGCAGGGCCTGGGTGGCCAGGCTCAAGGGCAGCC
GAACAGTGCTAACATGGCCAGCCTCAGTGCCATGGGCAAGAGCCCTCTGAGCCAGGGAGATTCTTCAGCC
CCCAGCCTGCCTAAACAGGCAGCCAGCACCTCTGGGCCCACCCCCGCTGCCTCCCAAGCACTGAATCCGC
AAGCACAAAAGCAAGTGGGGCTGGCGACTAGCAGCCCTGCCACGTCACAGACTGGACCTGGTATCTGCAT
GAATGCTAACTTTAACCAGACCCACCCAGGCCTCCTCAATAGTAACTCTGGCCATAGCTTAATTAATCAG
GCTTCACAAGGGCAGGCGCAAGTCATGAATGGATCTCTTGGGGCTGCTGGCAGAGGAAGGGGAGCTGGAA
TGCCGTACCCTACTCCAGCCATGCAGGGCGCCTCGAGCAGCGTGCTGGCTGAGACCCTAACGCAGGTTTC
CCCGCAAATGACTGGTCACGCGGGACTGAACACCGCACAGGCAGGAGGCATGGCCAAGATGGGAATAACT
GGGAACACAAGTCCATTTGGACAGCCCTTTAGTCAAGCTGGAGGGCAGCCAATGGGAGCCACTGGAGTGA
ACCCCCAGTTAGCCAGCAAACAGAGCATGGTCAACAGTTTGCCCACCTTCCCTACAGATATCAAGAATAC
TTCAGTCACCAACGTGCCAAATATGTCTCAGATGCAAACATCAGTGGGAATTGTACCCACACAAGCAATT
GCAACAGGCCCCACTGCAGATCCTGAAAAACGCAAACTGATACAGCAGCAGCTGGTTCTACTGCTTCATG
CTCATAAGTGTCAGAGACGAGAGCAAGCAAACGGAGAGGTTCGGGCCTGCTCGCTCCCGCATTGTCGAAC
CATGAAAAACGTTTTGAATCACATGACGCATTGTCAGGCTGGGAAAGCCTGCCAAGTTGCCCATTGTGCA
TCTTCACGACAAATCATCTCTCATTGGAAGAACTGCACACGACATGACTGTCCTGTTTGCCTCCCTTTGA
AAAATGCCAGTGACAAGCGAAACCAACAAACCATCCTGGGGTCTCCAGCTAGTGGAATTCAAAACACAAT
TGGTTCTGTTGGCACAGGGCAACAGAATGCCACTTCTTTAAGTAACCCAAATCCCATAGACCCCAGCTCC
ATGCAGCGAGCCTATGCTGCTCTCGGACTCCCCTACATGAACCAGCCCCAGACGCAGCTGCAGCCTCAGG
TTCCTGGCCAGCAACCAGCACAGCCTCAAACCCACCAGCAGATGAGGACTCTCAACCCCCTGGGAAATAA
TCCAATGAACATTCCAGCAGGAGGAATAACAACAGATCAGCAGCCCCCAAACTTGATTTCAGAATCAGCT
CTTCCGACTTCCCTGGGGGCCACAAACCCACTGATGAACGATGGCTCCAACTCTGGTAACATTGGAACCC
TCAGCACTATACCAACAGCAGCTCCTCCTTCTAGCACCGGTGTAAGGAAAGGCTGGCACGAACATGTCAC
TCAGGACCTGCGGAGCCATCTAGTGCATAAACTCGTCCAAGCCATCTTCCCAACACCTGATCCCGCAGCT
CTAAAGGATCGCCGCATGGAAAACCTGGTAGCCTATGCTAAGAAAGTGGAAGGGGACATGTACGAGTCTG
CCAACAGCAGGGATGAATATTATCACTTATTAGCAGAGAAAATCTACAAGATACAAAAAGAACTAGAAGA
AAAACGGAGGTCGCGTTTACATAAACAAGGCATCTTGGGGAACCAGCCAGCCTTACCAGCCCCGGGGGCT
CAGCCCCCTGTGATTCCACAGGCACAACCTGTGAGACCTCCAAATGGACCCCTGTCCCTGCCAGTGAATC
GCATGCAAGTTTCTCAAGGGATGAATTCATTTAACCCCATGTCCTTGGGGAACGTCCAGTTGCCACAAGC
ACCCATGGGACCTCGTGCAGCCTCCCCAATGAACCACTCTGTCCAGATGAACAGCATGGGCTCAGTGCCA
GGGATGGCCATTTCTCCTTCCCGAATGCCTCAGCCTCCGAACATGATGGGTGCACACACCAACAACATGA
TGGCCCAGGCGCCCGCTCAGAGCCAGTTTCTGCCACAGAACCAGTTCCCGTCATCCAGCGGGGCGATGAG
TGTGGGCATGGGGCAGCCGCCAGCCCAAACAGGCGTGTCACAGGGACAGGTGCCTGGTGCTGCTCTTCCT
AACCCTCTCAACATGCTGGGGCCTCAGGCCAGCCAGCTACCTTGCCCTCCAGTGACACAGTCACCACTGC
ACCCAACACCGCCTCCTGCTTCCACGGCTGCTGGCATGCCATCTCTCCAGCACACGACACCACCTGGGAT
GACTCCTCCCCAGCCAGCAGCTCCCACTCAGCCATCAACTCCTGTGTCGTCTTCCGGGCAGACTCCCACC
CCGACTCCTGGCTCAGTGCCCAGTGCTACCCAAACCCAGAGCACCCCTACAGTCCAGGCAGCAGCCCAGG
CCCAGGTGACCCCGCAGCCTCAAACCCCAGTTCAGCCCCCGTCTGTGGCTACCCCTCAGTCATCGCAGCA
ACAGCCGACGCCTGTGCACGCCCAGCCTCCTGGCACACCGCTTTCCCAGGCAGCAGCCAGCATTGATAAC
AGAGTCCCTACCCCCTCCTCGGTGGCCAGCGCAGAAACCAATTCCCAGCAGCCAGGACCTGACGTACCTG
TGCTGGAAATGAAGACGGAGACCCAAGCAGAGGACACTGAGCCCGATCCTGGTGAATCCAAAGGGGAGCC
CAGGTCTGAGATGATGGAGGAGGATTTGCAAGGAGCTTCCCAAGTTAAAGAAGAAACAGACATAGCAGAG
CAGAAATCAGAACCAATGGAAGTGGATGAAAAGAAACCTGAAGTGAAAGTAGAAGTTAAAGAGGAAGAAG
AGAGTAGCAGTAACGGCACAGCCTCTCAGTCAACATCTCCTTCGCAGCCGCGCAAAAAAATCTTTAAACC
AGAGGAGTTACGCCAGGCCCTCATGCCAACCCTAGAAGCACTGTATCGACAGGACCCAGAGTCATTACCT
TTCCGGCAGCCTGTAGATCCCCAGCTCCTCGGAATTCCAGACTATTTTGACATCGTAAAGAATCCCATGG
ACCTCTCCACCATCAAGCGGAAGCTGGACACAGGGCAATACCAAGAGCCCTGGCAGTACGTGGACGACGT
CTGGCTCATGTTCAACAATGCCTGGCTCTATAATCGCAAGACATCCCGAGTCTATAAGTTTTGCAGTAAG
CTTGCAGAGGTCTTTGAGCAGGAAATTGACCCTGTCATGCAGTCCCTTGGATATTGCTGTGGACGCAAGT
ATGAGTTTTCCCCACAGACTTTGTGCTGCTATGGGAAGCAGCTGTGTACCATTCCTCGCGATGCTGCCTA
CTACAGCTATCAGAATAGGTATCATTTCTGTGAGAAGTGTTTCACAGAGATCCAGGGCGAGAATGTGACC
CTGGGTGACGACCCTTCACAGCCCCAGACGACAATTTCAAAGGATCAGTTTGAAAAGAAGAAAAATGATA
CCTTAGACCCCGAACCTTTCGTTGATTGCAAGGAGTGTGGCCGGAAGATGCATCAGATTTGCGTTCTGCA
CTATGACATCATTTGGCCTTCAGGTTTTGTGTGCGACAACTGCTTGAAGAAAACTGGCAGACCTCGAAAA
GAAAACAAATTCAGTGCTAAGAGGCTGCAGACCACAAGACTGGGAAACCACTTGGAAGACCGAGTGAACA
AATTTTTGCGGCGCCAGAATCACCCTGAAGCCGGGGAGGTTTTTGTCCGAGTGGTGGCCAGCTCAGACAA
GACGGTGGAGGTCAAGCCCGGGATGAAGTCACGGTTTGTGGATTCTGGGGAAATGTCTGAATCTTTCCCA
TATCGAACCAAAGCTCTGTTTGCTTTTGAGGAAATTGACGGCGTGGATGTCTGCTTTTTTGGAATGCACG
TCCAAGAATACGGCTCTGATTGCCCCCCTCCAAACACGAGGCGTGTGTACATTTCTTATCTGGATAGTAT
TCATTTCTTCCGGCCACGTTGCCTCCGCACAGCCGTTTACCATGAGATCCTTATTGGATATTTAGAGTAT
GTGAAGAAATTAGGGTATGTGACAGGGCACATCTGGGCCTGTCCTCCAAGTGAAGGAGATGATTACATCT
TCCATTGCCACCCACCTGATCAAAAAATACCCAAGCCAAAACGACTGCAGGAGTGGTACAAAAAGATGCT
GGACAAGGCGTTTGCAGAGCGGATCATCCATGACTACAAGGATATTTTCAAACAAGCAACTGAAGACAGG
CTCACCAGTGCCAAGGAACTGCCCTATTTTGAAGGTGATTTCTGGCCCAATGTGTTAGAAGAGAGCATTA
AGGAACTAGAACAAGAAGAAGAGGAGAGGAAAAAGGAAGAGAGCACTGCAGCCAGTGAAACCACTGAGGG
CAGTCAGGGCGACAGCAAGAATGCCAAGAAGAAGAACAACAAGAAAACCAACAAGAACAAAAGCAGCATC
AGCCGCGCCAACAAGAAGAAGCCCAGCATGCCCAACGTGTCCAATGACCTGTCCCAGAAGCTGTATGCCA
CCATGGAGAAGCACAAGGAGGTCTTCTTCGTGATCCACCTGCACGCTGGGCCTGTCATCAACACCCTGCC
CCCCATCGTCGACCCCGACCCCCTGCTCAGCTGTGACCTCATGGATGGGCGCGACGCCTTCCTCACCCTC
GCCAGAGACAAGCACTGGGAGTTCTCCTCCTTGCGCCGCTCCAAGTGGTCCACGCTCTGCATGCTGGTGG
AGCTGCACACCCAGGGCCAGGACCGCTTTGTCTACACCTGCAACGAGTGCAAGCACCACGTGGAGACGCG
CTGGCACTGCACTGTGTGCGAGGACTACGACCTCTGCATCAACTGCTATAACACGAAGAGCCATGCCCAT
AAGATGGTGAAGTGGGGGCTGGGCCTGGATGACGAGGGCAGCAGCCAGGGCGAGCCACAGTCAAAGAGCC
CCCAGGAGTCACGCCGGCTGAGCATCCAGCGCTGCATCCAGTCGCTGGTGCACGCGTGCCAGTGCCGCAA
CGCCAACTGCTCGCTGCCATCCTGCCAGAAGATGAAGCGGGTGGTGCAGCACACCAAGGGCTGCAAACGC
AAGACCAACGGGGGCTGCCCGGTGTGCAAGCAGCTCATCGCCCTCTGCTGCTACCACGCCAAGCACTGCC
AAGAAAACAAATGCCCCGTGCCCTTCTGCCTCAACATCAAACACAAGCTCCGCCAGCAGCAGATCCAGCA
CCGCCTGCAGCAGGCCCAGCTCATGCGCCGGCGGATGGCCACCATGAACACCCGCAACGTGCCTCAGCAG
AGTCTGCCTTCTCCTACCTCAGCACCGCCCGGGACCCCCACACAGCAGCCCAGCACACCCCAGACGCCGC
AGCCCCCTGCCCAGCCCCAACCCTCACCCGTGAGCATGTCACCAGCTGGCTTCCCCAGCGTGGCCCGGAC
TCAGCCCCCCACCACGGTGTCCACAGGGAAGCCTACCAGCCAGGTGCCGGCCCCCCCACCCCCGGCCCAG
CCCCCTCCTGCAGCGGTGGAAGCGGCTCGGCAGATCGAGCGTGAGGCCCAGCAGCAGCAGCACCTGTACC
GGGTGAACATCAACAACAGCATGCCCCCAGGACGCACGGGCATGGGGACCCCGGGGAGCCAGATGGCCCC
CGTGAGCCTGAATGTGCCCCGACCCAACCAGGTGAGCGGGCCCGTCATGCCCAGCATGCCTCCCGGGCAG
TGGCAGCAGGCGCCCCTTCCCCAGCAGCAGCCCATGCCAGGCTTGCCCAGGCCTGTGATATCCATGCAGG
CCCAGGCGGCCGTGGCTGGGCCCCGGATGCCCAGCGTGCAGCCACCCAGGAGCATCTCACCCAGCGCTCT
GCAAGACCTGCTGCGGACCCTGAAGTCGCCCAGCTCCCCTCAGCAGCAACAGCAGGTGCTGAACATTCTC
AAATCAAACCCGCAGCTAATGGCAGCTTTCATCAAACAGCGCACAGCCAAGTACGTGGCCAATCAGCCCG
GCATGCAGCCCCAGCCTGGCCTCCAGTCCCAGCCCGGCATGCAACCCCAGCCTGGCATGCACCAGCAGCC
CAGCCTGCAGAACCTGAATGCCATGCAGGCTGGCGTGCCGCGGCCCGGTGTGCCTCCACAGCAGCAGGCG
ATGGGAGGCCTGAACCCCCAGGGCCAGGCCTTGAACATCATGAACCCAGGACACAACCCCAACATGGCGA
GTATGAATCCACAGTACCGAGAAATGTTACGGAGGCAGCTGCTGCAGCAGCAGCAGCAACAGCAGCAGCA
ACAACAGCAGCAACAGCAGCAGCAGCAAGGGAGTGCCGGCATGGCTGGGGGCATGGCGGGGCACGGCCAG
TTCCAGCAGCCTCAAGGACCCGGAGGCTACCCACCGGCCATGCAGCAGCAGCAGCGCATGCAGCAGCATC
TCCCCCTCCAGGGCAGCTCCATGGGCCAGATGGCGGCTCAGATGGGACAGCTTGGCCAGATGGGGCAGCC
GGGGCTGGGGGCAGACAGCACCCCCAACATCCAGCAAGCCCTGCAGCAGCGGATTCTGCAGCAACAGCAG
ATGAAGCAGCAGATTGGGTCCCCAGGCCAGCCGAACCCCATGAGCCCCCAGCAACACATGCTCTCAGGAC
AGCCACAGGCCTCGCATCTCCCTGGCCAGCAGATCGCCACGTCCCTTAGTAACCAGGTGCGGTCTCCAGC
CCCTGTCCAGTCTCCACGGCCCCAGTCCCAGCCTCCACATTCCAGCCCGTCACCACGGATACAGCCCCAG
CCTTCGCCACACCACGTCTCACCCCAGACTGGTTCCCCCCACCCCGGACTCGCAGTCACCATGGCCAGCT
CCATAGATCAGGGACACTTGGGGAACCCCGAACAGAGTGCAATGCTCCCCCAGCTGAACACCCCCAGCAG
GAGTGCGCTGTCCAGCGAACTGTCCCTGGTCGGGGACACCACGGGGGACACGCTAGAGAAGTTTGTGGAG
GGCTTGGGATCCGATTACAAAGACGATGACGATAAGGGATCCGGCGCAACAAACTTCTCTCTGCTGAAAC
AAGCCGGAGATGTCGAAGAGAATCCTGGACCGACCGAGTACAAGCCCACGGTGCGCCTCGCCACCCGCGA
CGACGTCCCCAGGGCCGTACGCACCCTCGCCGCCGCGTTCGCCGACTACCCCGCCACGCGCCACACCGTC
GATCCGGACCGCCACATCGAGCGGGTCACCGAGCTGCAAGAACTCTTCCTCACGCGCGTCGGGCTCGACA
TCGGCAAGGTGTGGGTCGCGGACGACGGCGCCGCGGTGGCGGTCTGGACCACGCCGGAGAGCGTCGAAGC
GGGGGCGGTGTTCGCCGAGATCGGCCCGCGCATGGCCGAGTTGAGCGGTTCCCGGCTGGCCGCGCAGCAA
CAGATGGAAGGCCTCCTGGCGCCGCACCGGCCCAAGGAGCCCGCGTGGTTCCTGGCCACCGTCGGAGTCT
CGCCCGACCACCAGGGCAAGGGTCTGGGCAGCGCCGTCGTGCTCCCCGGAGTGGAGGCGGCCGAGCGCGC
CGGGGTGCCCGCCTTCCTGGAGACCTCCGCGCCCCGCAACCTCCCCTTCTACGAGCGGCTCGGCTTCACC
GTCACCGCCGACGTCGAGGTGCCCGAAGGACCGCGCACCTGGTGCATGACCCGCAAGCCCGGTGCCTGAA
CGCGTTAAGTCGACAATCAACCTCTGGATTACAAAATTTGTGAAAGATTGACTGGTATTCTTAACTATGT
TGCTCCTTTTACGCTATGTGGATACGCTGCTTTAATGCCTTTGTATCATGCTATTGCTTCCCGTATGGCT
TT
